>Addgene plasmid #143864 | TFORF1999 | addgene full sequence | sequence record 385795 | Addgene NGS Result
TTAATGTAGTCTTATGCAATACTCTTGTAGTCTTGCAACATGGTAACGATGAGTTAGCAACATGCCTTAC
AAGGAGAGAAAAAGCACCGTGCATGCCGATTGGTGGAAGTAAGGTGGTACGATCGTGCCTTATTAGGAAG
GCAACAGACGGGTCTGACATGGATTGGACGAACCACTGAATTGCCGCATTGCAGAGATATTGTATTTAAG
TGCCTAGCTCGATACATAAACGGGTCTCTCTGGTTAGACCAGATCTGAGCCTGGGAGCTCTCTGGCTAAC
TAGGGAACCCACTGCTTAAGCCTCAATAAAGCTTGCCTTGAGTGCTTCAAGTAGTGTGTGCCCGTCTGTT
GTGTGACTCTGGTAACTAGAGATCCCTCAGACCCTTTTAGTCAGTGTGGAAAATCTCTAGCAGTGGCGCC
CGAACAGGGACTTGAAAGCGAAAGGGAAACCAGAGGAGCTCTCTCGACGCAGGACTCGGCTTGCTGAAGC
GCGCACGGCAAGAGGCGAGGGGCGGCGACTGGTGAGTACGCCAAAAATTTTGACTAGCGGAGGCTAGAAG
GAGAGAGATGGGTGCGAGAGCGTCAGTATTAAGCGGGGGAGAATTAGATCGCGATGGGAAAAAATTCGGT
TAAGGCCAGGGGGAAAGAAAAAATATAAATTAAAACATATAGTATGGGCAAGCAGGGAGCTAGAACGATT
CGCAGTTAATCCTGGCCTGTTAGAAACATCAGAAGGCTGTAGACAAATACTGGGACAGCTACAACCATCC
CTTCAGACAGGATCAGAAGAACTTAGATCATTATATAATACAGTAGCAACCCTCTATTGTGTGCATCAAA
GGATAGAGATAAAAGACACCAAGGAAGCTTTAGACAAGATAGAGGAAGAGCAAAACAAAAGTAAGACCAC
CGCACAGCAAGCGGCCGCTGATCTTCAGACCTGGAGGAGGAGATATGAGGGACAATTGGAGAAGTGAATT
ATATAAATATAAAGTAGTAAAAATTGAACCATTAGGAGTAGCACCCACCAAGGCAAAGAGAAGAGTGGTG
CAGAGAGAAAAAAGAGCAGTGGGAATAGGAGCTTTGTTCCTTGGGTTCTTGGGAGCAGCAGGAAGCACTA
TGGGCGCAGCGTCAATGACGCTGACGGTACAGGCCAGACAATTATTGTCTGGTATAGTGCAGCAGCAGAA
CAATTTGCTGAGGGCTATTGAGGCGCAACAGCATCTGTTGCAACTCACAGTCTGGGGCATCAAGCAGCTC
CAGGCAAGAATCCTGGCTGTGGAAAGATACCTAAAGGATCAACAGCTCCTGGGGATTTGGGGTTGCTCTG
GAAAACTCATTTGCACCACTGCTGTGCCTTGGAATGCTAGTTGGAGTAATAAATCTCTGGAACAGATTTG
GAATCACACGACCTGGATGGAGTGGGACAGAGAAATTAACAATTACACAAGCTTAATACACTCCTTAATT
GAAGAATCGCAAAACCAGCAAGAAAAGAATGAACAAGAATTATTGGAATTAGATAAATGGGCAAGTTTGT
GGAATTGGTTTAACATAACAAATTGGCTGTGGTATATAAAATTATTCATAATGATAGTAGGAGGCTTGGT
AGGTTTAAGAATAGTTTTTGCTGTACTTTCTATAGTGAATAGAGTTAGGCAGGGATATTCACCATTATCG
TTTCAGACCCACCTCCCAACCCCGAGGGGACCCATGCATTGCATCTCAATTAGTCAGCAACCAGGTGTGG
AAAGTCCCCAGGCTCCCCAGCAGGCAGAAGTATGCAAAGCATGCGTCTCAATTAGTCAGCAACCATAGTC
CCGCCCCTAACTCCGCCCATCCCGCCCCTAACTCCGCCCAGTTCCGCCCATTCTCCGCCCCATGGCTGAC
TAATTTTTTTTATTTATGCAGAGGCCGAGGCCGCCTCGGCCTCTGAGCTATTCCAGAAGTAGTGAGGAGG
CTTTTTTGGAGGCCTAGGCTTTTGCAAAAAGCTTTCTAGAGGTACCACCGGAGCTTACCATGACCGAGTA
CAAGCCCACGGTGCGCCTCGCCACCCGCGACGACGTCCCCAGGGCCGTACGCACCCTCGCCGCCGCGTTC
GCCGACTACCCCGCCACGCGCCACACCGTCGATCCGGACCGCCACATCGAGCGGGTCACCGAGCTGCAAG
AACTCTTCCTCACGCGCGTCGGGCTCGACATCGGCAAGGTGTGGGTCGCGGACGACGGCGCCGCCGTGGC
GGTCTGGACCACGCCGGAGAGCGTCGAAGCGGGGGCGGTGTTCGCCGAGATCGGCCCGCGCATGGCCGAG
TTGAGCGGTTCCCGGCTGGCCGCGCAGCAACAGATGGAAGGCCTCCTGGCGCCGCACCGGCCCAAGGAGC
CCGCGTGGTTCCTGGCCACCGTCGGCGTCTCGCCCGACCACCAGGGCAAGGGTCTGGGCAGCGCCGTCGT
GCTCCCCGGAGTGGAGGCGGCCGAGCGCGCCGGGGTGCCCGCCTTCCTGGAGACCTCCGCGCCCCGCAAC
CTCCCCTTCTACGAGCGGCTCGGCTTCACCGTCACCGCCGACGTCGAGGTGCCCGAAGGACCGCGCACCT
GGTGCATGACCCGCAAGCCCGGTGCCAGTTAACGAATTCTAGATCTTGAGACAAATGGCAGTATTCATCC
ACAATTTTAAAAGAAAAGGGGGGATTGGGGGGTACAGTGCAGGGGAAAGAATAGTAGACATAATAGCAAC
AGACATACAAACTAAAGAATTACAAAAACAAATTACAAAAATTCAAAATTTTCGGGTTTATTACAGGGAC
AGCAGAGATCCACTTTGGCGCCGGCTCGAGGCCTGCAGGTGCAAAGATGGATAAAGTTTTAAACAGAGAG
GAATCTTTGCAGCTAATGGACCTTCTAGGTCTTGAAAGGAGTGGGAATTGGCTCCGGTGCCCGTCAGTGG
GCAGAGCGCACATCGCCCACAGTCCCCGAGAAGTTGGGGGGAGGGGTCGGCAATTGAACCGGTGCCTAGA
GAAGGTGGCGCGGGGTAAACTGGGAAAGTGATGTCGTGTACTGGCTCCGCCTTTTTCCCGAGGGTGGGGG
AGAACCGTATATAAGTGCAGTAGTCGCCGTGAACGTTCTTTTTCGCAACGGGTTTGCCGCCAGAACACAG
GTAAGTGCCGTGTGTGGTTCCCGCGGGCCTGGCCTCTTTACGGGTTATGGCCCTTGCGTGCCTTGAATTA
CTTCCACCTGGCTGCAGTACGTGATTCTTGATCCCGAGCTTCGGGTTGGAAGTGGGTGGGAGAGTTCGAG
GCCTTGCGCTTAAGGAGCCCCTTCGCCTCGTGCTTGAGTTGAGGCCTGGCCTGGGCGCTGGGGCCGCCGC
GTGCGAATCTGGTGGCACCTTCGCGCCTGTCTCGCTGCTTTCGATAAGTCTCTAGCCATTTAAAATTTTT
GATGACCTGCTGCGACGCTTTTTTTCTGGCAAGATAGTCTTGTAAATGCGGGCCAAGATCTGCACACTGG
TATTTCGGTTTTTGGGGCCGCGGGCGGCGACGGGGCCCGTGCGTCCCAGCGCACATGTTCGGCGAGGCGG
GGCCTGCGAGCGCGGCCACCGAGAATCGGACGGGGGTAGTCTCAAGCTGGCCGGCCTGCTCTGGTGCCTG
GCCTCGCGCCGCCGTGTATCGCCCCGCCCTGGGCGGCAAGGCTGGCCCGGTCGGCACCAGTTGCGTGAGC
GGAAAGATGGCCGCTTCCCGGCCCTGCTGCAGGGAGCTCAAAATGGAGGACGCGGCGCTCGGGAGAGCGG
GCGGGTGAGTCACCCACACAAAGGAAAAGGGCCTTTCCGTCCTCAGCCGTCGCTTCATGTGACTCCACGG
AGTACCGGGCGCCGTCCAGGCACCTCGATTAGTTCTCGAGCTTTTGGAGTACGTCGTCTTTAGGTTGGGG
GGAGGGGTTTTATGCGATGGAGTTTCCCCACACTGAGTGGGTGGAGACTGAAGTTAGGCCAGCTTGGCAC
TTGATGTAATTCTCCTTGGAATTTGCCCTTTTTGAGTTTGGATCTTGGTTCATTCTCAAGCCTCAGACAG
TGGTTCAAAGTTTTTTTCTTCCATTTCAGGTGTCGTGAGGCTAGCACCGCCACCATGACCGAGCGGCCGC
CGAGCGAGGCGGCTCGCAGTGACCCCCAGCTAGAGGGACGGGACGCGGCCGAGGCCAGCATGGCCCCCCC
GCACCTGGTCCTGCTGAACGGCGTCGCCAAGGAGACGAGCCGCGCGGCCGCAGCGGAGCCCCCAGTCATC
GAACTGGGCGCGCGCGGAGGCCCGGGGGGCGGCCCTGCCGGTGGGGGCGGCGCCGCGAGAGACTTAAAGG
GCCGCGACGCGGCGACGGCCGAAGCGCGCCATCGGGTGCCCACCACCGAGCTGTGCAGACCTCCCGGGCC
CGCCCCGGCCCCCGCGCCCGCCTCGGTTACAGCGGAGCTGCCCGGCGACGGCCGCATGGTGCAGCTGAGT
CCTCCCGCGCTGGCTGCCCCCGCCGCCCCCGGCCGCGCGCTGCTCTACAGCCTCAGCCAGCCGCTGGCCT
CTCTCGGCAGCGGGTTCTTTGGGGAGCCGGATGCCTTCCCTATGTTCACCACCAACAATCGAGTGAAGAG
GAGACCTTCCCCCTATGAGATGGAGATTACTGATGGTCCCCACACCAAAGTTGTGCGGCGTATCTTCACC
AACAGCCGGGAGCGATGGCGGCAGCAGAATGTGAACGGGGCCTTTGCCGAGCTCCGCAAGCTGATCCCCA
CACATCCCCCGGACAAGAAGCTCAGCAAGAATGAGATCCTCCGCCTGGCCATGAAGTATATCAACTTCTT
GGCCAAGCTGCTCAATGACCAGGAGGAGGAGGGCACCCAGCGGGCCAAGACTGGCAAGGACCCTGTGGTG
GGGGCTGGTGGGGGTGGAGGTGGGGGAGGGGGCGGCGCGCCCCCAGATGACCTCCTGCAAGACGTGCTTT
CCCCCAACTCCAGCTGCGGCAGCTCCCTGGATGGGGCAGCCAGCCCGGACAGCTACACGGAGGAGCCCGC
GCCCAAGCACACGGCCCGCAGCCTCCATCCTGCCATGCTGCCTGCCGCCGATGGAGCCGGCCCTCGGTAG
TAATGAACTAGTCCGTAACTTGAAAGTATTTCGATTTCTTGGCTTTATATATCTTGTGGAAAGGACGAGG
TCACGTCAGTTAGCGACCAAGCACGCGTTAAGTCGACAATCAACCTCTGGATTACAAAATTTGTGAAAGA
TTGACTGGTATTCTTAACTATGTTGCTCCTTTTACGCTATGTGGATACGCTGCTTTAATGCCTTTGTATC
ATGCTATTGCTTCCCGTATGGCTTTCATTTTCTCCTCCTTGTATAAATCCTGGTTGCTGTCTCTTTATGA
GGAGTTGTGGCCCGTTGTCAGGCAACGTGGCGTGGTGTGCACTGTGTTTGCTGACGCAACCCCCACTGGT
TGGGGCATTGCCACCACCTGTCAGCTCCTTTCCGGGACTTTCGCTTTCCCCCTCCCTATTGCCACGGCGG
AACTCATCGCCGCCTGCCTTGCCCGCTGCTGGACAGGGGCTCGGCTGTTGGGCACTGACAATTCCGTGGT
GTTGTCGGGGAAATCATCGTCCTTTCCTTGGCTGCTCGCCTGTGTTGCCACCTGGATTCTGCGCGGGACG
TCCTTCTGCTACGTCCCTTCGGCCCTCAATCCAGCGGACCTTCCTTCCCGCGGCCTGCTGCCGGCTCTGC
GGCCTCTTCCGCGTCTTCGCCTTCGCCCTCAGACGAGTCGGATCTCCCTTTGGGCCGCCTCCCCGCGTCG
ACTTTAAGACCAATGACTTACAAGGCAGCTGTAGATCTTAGCCACTTTTTAAAAGAAAAGGGGGGACTGG
AAGGGCTAATTCACTCCCAACGAAGACAAGATCTGCTTTTTGCTTGTACTGGGTCTCTCTGGTTAGACCA
GATCTGAGCCTGGGAGCTCTCTGGCTAACTAGGGAACCCACTGCTTAAGCCTCAATAAAGCTTGCCTTGA
GTGCTTCAAGTAGTGTGTGCCCGTCTGTTGTGTGACTCTGGTAACTAGAGATCCCTCAGACCCTTTTAGT
CAGTGTGGAAAATCTCTAGCAGTACGTATAGTAGTTCATGTCATCTTATTATTCAGTATTTATAACTTGC
AAAGAAATGAATATCAGAGAGTGAGAGGAACTTGTTTATTGCAGCTTATAATGGTTACAAATAAAGCAAT
AGCATCACAAATTTCACAAATAAAGCATTTTTTTCACTGCATTCTAGTTGTGGTTTGTCCAAACTCATCA
ATGTATCTTATCATGTCTGGCTCTAGCTATCCCGCCCCTAACTCCGCCCATCCCGCCCCTAACTCCGCCC
AGTTCCGCCCATTCTCCGCCCCATGGCTGACTAATTTTTTTTATTTATGCAGAGGCCGAGGCCGCCTCGG
CCTCTGAGCTATTCCAGAAGTAGTGAGGAGGCTTTTTTGGAGGCCTAGGGACGTACCCAATTCGCCCTAT
AGTGAGTCGTATTACGCGCGCTCACTGGCCGTCGTTTTACAACGTCGTGACTGGGAAAACCCTGGCGTTA
CCCAACTTAATCGCCTTGCAGCACATCCCCCTTTCGCCAGCTGGCGTAATAGCGAAGAGGCCCGCACCGA
TCGCCCTTCCCAACAGTTGCGCAGCCTGAATGGCGAATGGG
[124 nt withheld, positions 6692-6815]
C
[91 nt withheld, positions 6817-6907]
A
[49 nt withheld, positions 6909-6957]
CCTTTGACGTTGGAGTCCACGTTCTTT
[37 nt withheld, positions 6985-7021]
ACCCTATCTCGGTCTATTCTTTTGATTTATAAGGGATTTTGCCGATTTCGGCCTATTGGTTAAAAAATGA
GCTGATTTAACAAAAATTTAACGCGAATTTTAACAAAATATTAACGCTTACAATTTAGGTGGCACTTTTC
GGGGAAATGTGCGCGGAACCCCTATTTGTTTATTTTTCTAAATACATTCAAATATGTATCCGCTCATGAG
ACAATAACCCTGATAAATGCTTCAATAATATTGAAAAAGGAAGAGTATGAGTATTCAACATTTCCGTGTC
GCCCTTATTCCCTTTTTTGCGGCATTTTGCCTTCCTGTTTTTGCTCACCCAGAAACGCTGGTGAAAGTAA
AAGATGCTGAAGATCAGTTGGGTGCACGAGTGGGTTACATCGAACTGGATCTCAACAGCGGTAAGATCCT
TGAGAGTTTTCGCCCCGAAGAACGTTTTCCAATGATGAGCACTTTTAAAGTTCTGCTATGTGGCGCGGTA
TTATCCCGTATTGACGCCGGGCAAGAGCAACTCGGTCGCCGCATACACTATTCTCAGAATGACTTGGTTG
AGTACTCACCAGTCACAGAAAAGCATCTTACGGATGGCATGACAGTAAGAGAATTATGCAGTGCTGCCAT
AACCATGAGTGATAACACTGCGGCCAACTTACTTCTGACAACGATCGGAGGACCGAAGGAGCTAACCGCT
TTTTTGCACAACATGGGGGATCATGTAACTCGCCTTGATCGTTGGGAACCGGAGCTGAATGAAGCCATAC
CAAACGACGAGCGTGACACCACGATGCCTGTAGCAATGGCAACAACGTTGCGCAAACTATTAACTGGCGA
ACTACTTACTCTAGCTTCCCGGCAACAATTAATAGACTGGATGGAGGCGGATAAAGTTGCAGGACCACTT
CTGCGCTCGGCCCTTCCGGCTGGCTGGTTTATTGCTGATAAATCTGGAGCCGGTGAGCGTGGGTCTCGCG
GTATCATTGCAGCACTGGGGCCAGATGGTAAGCCCTCCCGTATCGTAGTTATCTACACGACGGGGAGTCA
GGCAACTATGGATGAACGAAATAGACAGATCGCTGAGATAGGTGCCTCACTGATTAAGCATTGGTAACTG
TCAGACCAAGTTTACTCATATATACTTTAGATTGATTTAAAACTTCATTTTTAATTTAAAAGGATCTAGG
TGAAGATCCTTTTTGATAATCTCATGACCAAAATCCCTTAACGTGAGTTTTCGTTCCACTGAGCGTCAGA
CCCCGTAGAAAAGATCAAAGGATCTTCTTGAGATCCTTTTTTTCTGCGCGTAATCTGCTGCTTGCAAACA
AAAAAACCACCGCTACCAGCGGTGGTTTGTTTGCCGGATCAAGAGCTACCAACTCTTTTTCCGAAGGTAA
CTGGCTTCAGCAGAGCGCAGATACCAAATACTGTTCTTCTAGTGTAGCCGTAGTTAGGCCACCACTTCAA
GAACTCTGTAGCACCGCCTACATACCTCGCTCTGCTAATCCTGTTACCAGTGGCTGCTGCCAGTGGCGAT
AAGTCGTGTCTTACCGGGTTGGACTCAAGACGATAGTTACCGGATAAGGCGCAGCGGTCGGGCTGAACGG
GGGGTTCGTGCACACAGCCCAGCTTGGAGCGAACGACCTACACCGAACTGAGATACCTACAGCGTGAGCT
ATGAGAAAGCGCCACGCTTCCCGAAGGGAGAAAGGCGGACAGGTATCCGGTAAGCGGCAGGGTCGGAACA
GGAGAGCGCACGAGGGAGCTTCCAGGGGGAAACGCCTGGTATCTTTATAGTCCTGTCGGGTTTCGCCACC
TCTGACTTGAGCGTCGATTTTTGTGATGCTCGTCAGGGGGGCGGAGCCTATGGAAAAACGCCAGCAACGC
GGCCTTTTTACGGTTCCTGGCCTTTTGCTGGCCTTTTGCTCACATGTTCTTTCCTGCGTTATCCCCTGAT
TCTGTGGATAACCGTATTACCGCCTTTGAGTGAGCTGATACCGCTCGCCGCAGCCGAACGACCGAGCGCA
GCGAGTCAGTGAGCGAGGAAGCGGAAGAGCGCCCAATACGCAAACCGCCTCTCCCCGCGCGTTGGCCGAT
TCATTAATGCAGCTGGCACGACAGGTTTCCCGACTGGAAAGCGGGCAGTGAGCGCAACGCAATTAATGTG
AGTTAGCTCACTCATTAGGCACCCCAGGCTTTACACTTTATGCTTCCGGCTCGTATGTTGTGTGGAATTG
TGAGCGGATAACAATTTCACACAGGAAACAGCTATGACCATGATTACGCCAAGCGCGCAATTAACCCTCA
CTAAAGGGAACAAAAGCTGGAGCTGCAAGC
Features (pLannotate 1.2.2; 31 found; start..end, strand, type, name):
      5..231     +  promoter       RSV promoter: Rous sarcoma virus enhancer/promoter
    232..412     +  LTR            5' LTR (truncated): truncated 5' long terminal repeat (LTR) from HIV-1
    459..584     +  misc_feature   HIV-1 Ψ: packaging signal of human immunodeficiency virus type 1
    568..931     +  CDS            HIV-1 gag (fragment): gag protein from human immunodeficiency virus 1; gag
   1077..1310    +  misc_feature   RRE: The Rev response element (RRE) of HIV-1 allows for Rev-dependent mRNA export from the nucleus to the cytoplasm.
   1687..1713    +  CDS            Rev (fragment): human immunodeficiency virus 1 (HIV-1) Rev protein; rev; enhances nuclear export of unspliced and incompletely spliced viral mRNAs
   1720..1743    +  promoter       SV40 promoter (fragment): SV40 early promoter
   1744..1815    +  promoter       SV40 promoter (fragment): SV40 enhancer and early promoter
   1839..1974    +  rep_origin     SV40 ori: SV40 origin of replication
   2020..2616    +  CDS            PuroR (fragment): puromycin N-acetyltransferase; pac from Streptomyces; confers resistance to puromycin
   2665..2782    +  misc_feature   cPPT/CTS: central polypurine tract and central termination sequence of HIV-1
   2847..2913    +  CDS            small t antigen (fragment): SV40 (simian virus 40) small t antigen
   2920..4098    +  promoter       EF-1α promoter: strong constitutive promoter for human elongation factor EF-1α
   4115..5107    +  CDS            TAL1: TAL1_HUMAN - Also known as BHLHA17, SCL, TCL5. Experimental evidence at protein level: Swiss-Prot protein existence level 1. Implicated in the genesis of hemopoietic malignancies. It may play an important role in hemopoietic differentiation. Serves as a positive regulator of erythroid differentiation (By similarity). From Homo sapiens (Human).
   5123..5176    +  promoter       U6 promoter (fragment): RNA polymerase III promoter for human U6 snRNA
   5218..5806    +  misc_feature   WPRE: woodchuck hepatitis virus posttranscriptional regulatory element
   5857..5876    +  misc_feature   cPPT/CTS (fragment): central polypurine tract and central termination sequence of HIV-1
   5878..6111    +  LTR            3' LTR (ΔU3): self-inactivating 3' long terminal repeat (LTR) from HIV-1
   6189..6310    +  polyA_signal   SV40 poly(A) signal: SV40 polyadenylation signal
   6350..6485    +  rep_origin     SV40 ori: SV40 origin of replication
   6506..6524    -  promoter       T7 promoter: promoter for bacteriophage T7 RNA polymerase
   6532..6687    +  CDS            lacZα (fragment): LacZα fragment of β-galactosidase; lacZ fragment
   6692..7120    +  rep_origin     f1 ori (sequence partly withheld): f1 bacteriophage origin of replication; arrow indicates direction of (+) strand synthesis
   7173..7277    +  promoter       AmpR promoter: bla
   7278..8138    +  CDS            AmpR: β-lactamase; bla; confers resistance to ampicillin, carbenicillin, and related antibiotics
   8309..8897    +  rep_origin     ori: high-copy-number ColE1/pMB1/pBR322/pUC origin of replication
   9080..9172    +  CDS            lacI (fragment): lac repressor; lacI; The lac repressor binds to the lac operator to inhibit transcription in E. coli. This inhibition can be relieved by adding lactose or isopropyl-β-D-thiogalactopyranoside (IPTG).
   9185..9206    +  protein_bind   CAP binding site: CAP binding activates transcription in the presence of cAMP. E. coli catabolite activator protein
   9221..9251    +  promoter       lac promoter: promoter for the E. coli lac operon
   9259..9275    +  protein_bind   lac operator: The lac repressor binds to the lac operator to inhibit transcription in E. coli. This inhibition can be relieved by adding lactose or isopropyl-β-D-thiogalactopyranoside (IPTG). lac repressor encoded by lacI
   9320..9338    +  promoter       T3 promoter: promoter for bacteriophage T3 RNA polymerase
