[The description below was written by a language model from this plasmid's Addgene catalogue record and pLannotate feature annotations shown in this document.]
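Description:
TFORF1999 is a lentiviral mammalian expression plasmid built on the pLX_TRC317 backbone, carrying the human TAL1 (SCL/TCL5/bHLHa17) open reading frame as one member of a barcoded transcription factor ORF collection. It is propagated in E. coli through a high-copy ColE1/pUC-type origin with ampicillin selection (AmpR under its own bla promoter). An f1 origin and residual lac/lacZα, T7 and T3 elements from the cloning backbone are also present. The depositor notes that the plasmid can recombine in bacteria, which is typical of LTR-containing vectors.

The viral portion has a third-generation, self-inactivating layout. An RSV promoter drives a truncated HIV-1 5' LTR, followed by the Ψ packaging signal with a gag fragment, the RRE for Rev-dependent nuclear export of the genomic RNA, a cPPT/CTS, and a ΔU3 3' LTR with a downstream SV40 poly(A) signal. Between the LTRs there are two expression units. An SV40 early promoter/origin region precedes the puromycin N-acetyltransferase gene, which allows selection of transduced cells. The strong constitutive EF-1α promoter drives the TAL1 coding sequence. A WPRE downstream of the ORF enhances transcript stability and expression.

According to the catalogue entry, each construct in the collection carries a unique 24-bp barcode, but the feature table does not annotate it. The short region between the ORF and WPRE, which includes a small U6-like fragment, is a plausible location, though the record does not confirm this. The barcode lets the overexpressed factor be identified in pooled screens, such as directed differentiation screens. TAL1 itself is a bHLH factor implicated in haematopoietic and erythroid differentiation.
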