Addgene plasmid #143864: TFORF1999
Purpose: Lentiviral vector for overexpressing transcription factor ORFs with unique 24-bp barcodes. Barcodes facilitate identification of transcription factors in pooled screens.
Depositing lab: Feng Zhang. Depositing organization: Broad Institute. Publication: A transcription factor atlas of directed differentiation. Joung J, Ma S, Tay T, Geiger-Schuller KR, Kirchgatterer PC, Verdine VK, Guo B, Arias-Garcia MA, Allen WE, Singh A, Kuksenko O, Abudayyeh OO, Gootenberg JS, Fu Z, Macrae RK, Buenrostro JD, Regev A, Zhang F. Cell. 2023 Jan 5;186(1):209-229.e26. doi: 10.1016/j.cell.2022.11.026. PubMed 36608654.
Backbone
  Vector backbone: pLX_TRC317
  Backbone manufacturer: Broad Institute Genetic Perturbation Platform
  Backbone size w/o insert (bp): 8264
  Vector type: Mammalian Expression, Lentiviral
  Selectable markers: Puromycin
Growth in bacteria
  Bacterial resistance: Ampicillin, 100 μg/mL
  Growth temperature: 37°C
  Growth strain: NEB Stable
  Copy number: High Copy
Gene/Insert
  Gene/Insert name: TAL1
  Species: H. sapiens (human)
  Insert size (bp): 1097
  Entrez Gene: TAL1 (a.k.a. SCL, TCL5, bHLHa17, tal-1)
  Promoter: EF1a
  Cloning method: Unknown
  Sequencing primers: 5′ GGGTGGAGACTGAAGTTAGGCCAG; 3′ CACATAGCGTAAAAGGAGCAACATAG
Terms and licenses: Academic/Nonprofit Terms; Industry Terms: Not Available to Industry
Depositor comments: NM_001287347,NM_001290404,NM_001290405,NM_003189,NM_001290403,XM_005271160,XM_017002187,XM_017002188,XM_017002190,XM_017002191,XM_017002189,ENST00000371884,ENST00000294339 . The transcription factor ORF portion of this plasmid was synthesized by Genewiz. Please test multiple small colonies in case of plasmid recombination. To make this collection available in a timely manner, a portion of this collection was not fully sequenced by Addgene. If an Addgene verified full plasmid sequence is not available, please contact us prior to placing an order to request the full sequence.
How to cite: TFORF1999 was a gift from Feng Zhang (Addgene plasmid # 143864 ; http://n2t.net/addgene:143864 ; RRID:Addgene_143864)
