>Addgene plasmid #143864 | TFORF1999 | depositor partial sequence | sequence record 283719 | Insert
ACCGCCACCATGACCGAGCGGCCGCCGAGCGAGGCGGCTCGCAGTGACCCCCAGCTAGAGGGACGGGACG
CGGCCGAGGCCAGCATGGCCCCCCCGCACCTGGTCCTGCTGAACGGCGTCGCCAAGGAGACGAGCCGCGC
GGCCGCAGCGGAGCCCCCAGTCATCGAACTGGGCGCGCGCGGAGGCCCGGGGGGCGGCCCTGCCGGTGGG
GGCGGCGCCGCGAGAGACTTAAAGGGCCGCGACGCGGCGACGGCCGAAGCGCGCCATCGGGTGCCCACCA
CCGAGCTGTGCAGACCTCCCGGGCCCGCCCCGGCCCCCGCGCCCGCCTCGGTTACAGCGGAGCTGCCCGG
CGACGGCCGCATGGTGCAGCTGAGTCCTCCCGCGCTGGCTGCCCCCGCCGCCCCCGGCCGCGCGCTGCTC
TACAGCCTCAGCCAGCCGCTGGCCTCTCTCGGCAGCGGGTTCTTTGGGGAGCCGGATGCCTTCCCTATGT
TCACCACCAACAATCGAGTGAAGAGGAGACCTTCCCCCTATGAGATGGAGATTACTGATGGTCCCCACAC
CAAAGTTGTGCGGCGTATCTTCACCAACAGCCGGGAGCGATGGCGGCAGCAGAATGTGAACGGGGCCTTT
GCCGAGCTCCGCAAGCTGATCCCCACACATCCCCCGGACAAGAAGCTCAGCAAGAATGAGATCCTCCGCC
TGGCCATGAAGTATATCAACTTCTTGGCCAAGCTGCTCAATGACCAGGAGGAGGAGGGCACCCAGCGGGC
CAAGACTGGCAAGGACCCTGTGGTGGGGGCTGGTGGGGGTGGAGGTGGGGGAGGGGGCGGCGCGCCCCCA
GATGACCTCCTGCAAGACGTGCTTTCCCCCAACTCCAGCTGCGGCAGCTCCCTGGATGGGGCAGCCAGCC
CGGACAGCTACACGGAGGAGCCCGCGCCCAAGCACACGGCCCGCAGCCTCCATCCTGCCATGCTGCCTGC
CGCCGATGGAGCCGGCCCTCGGTAGTAATGAACTAGTCCGTAACTTGAAAGTATTTCGATTTCTTGGCTT
TATATATCTTGTGGAAAGGACGAGGTCACGTCAGTTAGCGACCAAGC
