>Addgene plasmid #143864 | TFORF1999 | depositor partial sequence | sequence record 283720 | Barcode
GGTCACGTCAGTTAGCGACCAAGC
